>Addgene plasmid #98406 | pYZ146 | addgene full sequence | sequence record 198864 | Addgene NGS Result
GACGAAAGGGCCTCGTGATACGCCTATTTTTATAGGTTAATGTCATGATAATAATGGTTTCTTAGACGGG
GATCGCAAATTAAAGCCTTCGAGCGTCCCAAAACCTTCTCAAGCAAGGTTTTCAGTATAATGTTACATGC
GTACACGCGTCTGTACAGAAAAAAAAGAAAAATTTGAAATATAAATAACGTTCTTAATACTAACATAACT
ATAAAAAAATAAATAGGGACCTAGACTTCAGGTTGTCTAACTCCTTCCTTTTCGGTTAGAGCGGATGTGG
GGGGAGGGCGTGAATGTAAGCGTGACATAACTAATTACATGACTCGAGAAGAGATCACACCTTCCTCTTC
TTCTTGGGGTCAGCCCTGCTGTCTCCACCGAGCTGAGAGAGGTCGATTCTTGTTTCATAGAGCCCCGTAA
TTGACTGATGAATCAGTGTGGCGTCCAGGACCTCCTTTGTAGAGGTGTACCGCTTTCTGTCTATGGTGGT
GTCGAAGTACTTGAAGGCTGCAGGCGCGCCCAAGTTGGTCAGAGTAAACAAGTGGATAATGTTTTCTGCC
TGCTCCCTGATGGGCTTATCCCTGTGCTTATTGTAAGCAGAAAGCACCTTATCGAGGTTAGCGTCGGCGA
GGATCACTCTTTTGGAGAATTCGCTTATTTGCTCGATGATCTCATCAAGGTAGTGTTTGTGTTGTTCCAC
GAACAGCTGCTTCTGCTCATTATCTTCGGGAGACCCTTTGAGCTTTTCATAGTGGCTGGCCAGATACAAG
AAATTAACGTATTTAGAGGGCAGTGCCAGCTCGTTACCTTTCTGCAGCTCGCCCGCACTAGCGAGCATTC
GTTTCCGGCCGTTTTCAAGCTCAAAGAGAGAGTACTTGGGAAGCTTAATGATGAGGTCTTTTTTGACCTC
TTTATATCCTTTCGCCTCGAGAAAGTCGATGGGGTTTTTTTCGAAGCTTGATCGCTCCATGATTGTGATG
CCCAGCAGTTCCTTGACGCTTTTGAGTTTTTTAGACTTCCCTTTCTCCACTTTGGCCACAACCAGTACAC
TGTAAGCGACTGTAGGAGAATCGAATCCGCCGTATTTCTTGGGGTCCCAATCTTTTTTGCGTGCGATCAG
CTTGTCGCTGTTCCTTTTCGGGAGGATACTTTCCTTGGAGAAGCCTCCGGTCTGTACTTCGGTCTTTTTA
ACGATGTTCACCTGCGGCATGGACAGGACCTTCCGGACTGTCGCGAAATCCCTACCCTTGTCCCACACGA
TTTCTCCTGTTTCTCCGTTTGTTTCGATAAGTGGTCGCTTCCGAATCTCTCCATTGGCCAGTGTAATCTC
GGTCTTGAAAAAATTCATAATATTGCTGTAAAAGAAGTACTTAGCGGTGGCCTTGCCTATTTCCTGCTCA
GACTTTGCGATCATTTTCCTAACATCGTACACTTTATAGTCTCCGTAAACAAATTCAGATTCAAGCTTGG
GATATTTTTTGATAAGTGCAGTGCCTACCACTGCATTCAGGTAGGCATCATGCGCATGGTGGTAATTGTT
GATCTCTCTCACCTTATAAAACTGAAAGTCCTTTCTGAAATCTGAGACCAGCTTAGACTTCAGAGTAATA
ACTTTCACCTCTCGAATCAGTTTGTCATTTTCATCGTACTTGGTGTTCATGCGTGAATCGAGAATTTGGG
CCACGTGCTTGGTGATCTGGCGTGTCTCAACAAGCTGCCTTTTGATGAAGCCGGCTTTATCCAACTCAGA
CAGGCCACCTCGTTCAGCCTTAGTCAGATTATCGAACTTCCGTTGTGTGATCAGTTTGGCGTTCAGCAGC
TGCCGCCAATAATTTTTCATTTTCTTGACAACTTCTTCTGAGGGGACGTTATCACTCTTCCCTCTATTTT
TATCGGATCTTGTCAACACTTTATTATCAATAGAATCATCTTTGAGAAAAGACTGGGGCACGATATGATC
CACGTCGTAGTCGGAGAGCCGATTGATGTCCAGTTCCTGATCCACGTACATGTCCCTGCCGTTCTGCAGG
TAGTACAGGTAGAGCTTCTCATTCTGAAGCTGGGTGTTTTCAACTGGGTGTTCCTTAAGGATTTGGGACC
CCAGTTCTTTTATACCCTCTTCAATCCTCTTCATCCTTTCCCTACTGTTCTTCTGTCCCTTCTGGGTAGT
TTGGTTCTCTCGGGCCATCTCGATAACGATATTCTCGGGCTTATGCCTTCCCATTACTTTGACGAGTTCA
TCCACGACCTTAACGGTCTGCAGTATTCCCTTTTTGATAGCTGGGCTACCTGCAAGATTAGCGATGTGCT
CGTGAAGACTGTCCCCCTGGCCAGAAACTTGTGCTTTCTGGATGTCCTCCTTAAAGGTGAGAGAGTCATC
ATGGATCAACTGCATGAAGTTCCGGTTGGCAAATCCATCGGACTTAAGAAAATCCAGGATTGTCTTTCCA
GACTGCTTATCTCGGATCCCATTGATCAGTTTTCTTGACAGCCGCCCCCATCCTGTATATCGGCGCCTCT
TGAGCTGTTTCATGACTTTGTCGTCGAAGAGATGAGCGTAAGTTTTCAAGCGTTCTTCAATCATCTCCCT
ATCTTCAAACAACGTAAGGGTGAGGACAATGTCCTCAAGAATGTCCTCGTTCTCCTCATTGTCCAGGAAG
TCCTTGTCTTTAATGATTTTCAGGAGATCGTGATACGTTCCCAGGGATGCGTTGAAGCGATCCTCCACTC
CGCTGATTTCAACAGAGTCGAAACATTCAATCTTTTTGAAATAGTCTTCTTTGAGCTGTTTCACGGTAAC
TTTCCGGTTCGTCTTGAAGAGGAGGTCCACGATAGCTTTCTTCTGCTCTCCAGACAGGAATGCTGGCTTT
CTCATCCCTTCTGTGACGTATTTGACCTTGGTGAGCTCGTTATAAACTGTGAAGTACTCGTACAGCAGAG
AGTGTTTAGGAAGCACCTTTTCGTTAGGCAGATTTTTATCAAAGTTAGTCATCCTTTCGATGAAGGACTG
GGCAGAGGCCCCCTTATCCACGACTTCCTCGAAGTTCCAGGGAGTGATGGTCTCTTCTGATTTGCGAGTC
ATCCACGCGAATCTGGAATTTCCCCGGGCGAGGGGGCCTACATAGTAGGGTATCCGAAATGTGAGGATTT
TCTCAATCTTTTCCCTGTTATCTTTCAAAAAGGGGTAGAAATCCTCTTGCCGCCTGAGGATAGCGTGCAG
TTCGCCCAGGTGAATCTGGTGGGGGATGCTTCCATTGTCGAAAGTGCGCTGTTTGCGCAACAGATCTTCT
CTGTTAAGCTTTACCAGCAGCTCCTCGGTGCCGTCCATTTTTTCCAAGATGGGCTTAATAAATTTGTAAA
ATTCCTCCTGGCTTGCTCCGCCGTCAATGTATCCGGCGTAGCCATTTTTAGACTGATCGAAGAAAATTTC
CTTGTACTTCTCAGGCAGTTGCTGTCTGACAAGGGCCTTCAGCAAAGTCAAGTCTTGGTGGTGCTCATCA
TAGCGCTTGATCATACTAGCGCTCAGCGGAGCTTTGGTGATCTCCGTGTTCACTCGCAGAATATCACTCA
GCAGAATGGCGTCTGACAGGTTCTTTGCCGCCAAAAAAAGGTCTGCGTACTGGTCGCCGATCTGGGCCAG
CAGATTGTCGAGATCATCATCGTAGGTGTCTTTGCTCAGTTGAAGCTTGGCATCTTCGGCCAGGTCGAAG
TTAGATTTAAAGTTGGGGGTCAGCCCGAGTGACAGGGCGATAAGATTACCAAACAGGCCGTTCTTCTTCT
CCCCAGGGAGCTGTGCGATGAGGTTTTCGAGCCGCCGGGATTTGGACAGCCTAGCGCTCAGGATTGCTTT
GGCGTCAACTCCGGATGCGTTGATCGGGTTCTCTTCGAAAAGCTGATTGTAAGTCTGAACCAGTTGGATA
AAGAGTTTGTCGACATCGCTGTTGTCTGGGTTCAGGTCCCCCTCGATGAGGAAGTGTCCCCGAAATTTGA
TCATATGCGCCAGCGCGAGATAGATCAACCGCAAGTCAGCCTTATCAGTACTGTCTACAAGCTTCTTCCT
CAGATGATATATGGTTGGGTACTTTTCATGGTACGCCACCTCGTCCACGATATTGCCAAAGATTGGGTGG
CGCTCGTGCTTTTTATCCTCCTCCACCAAAAAGGACTCCTCCAGCCTATGGAAGAAAGAGTCATCCACCT
TAGCCATCTCATTACTAAAGATCTCCTGCAGGTAGCAGATCCGATTCTTTCTGCGGGTATATCTGCGCCG
TGCTGTTCTTTTGAGCCGCGTGGCTTCGGCCGTCTCCCCGGAGTCGAACAGGAGGGCGCCAATGAGGTTC
TTCTTTATGCTGTGGCGATCGGTATTGCCCAGAACTTTGAATTTTTTGCTCGGCACCTTGTACTCGTCCG
TAATGACGGCCCAACCGACGCTGTTTGTGCCGATATCGAGCCCAATGGAGTACTTCTTGTCCATCTCTAG
AGTCGACCTGCAGCAATTCTCTTGCTTAAAGAAAAGCGAAGGCACCTGTCCACCACCCACTATTTATACC
ATGGGAGGCGTCAAACCGAGTTTTTGCGAAAGGATTATCGCACCTCTCCCCAAGTAACATCGGCAAAGCA
AAAACGGAGCGGAAGACCAATGAGACGCGGAAGGGGAGCGCCGAATGAGGAAAGCGAGAGAGAAAGAAGT
GGATGGAATGATTCCCCGCCAAAGTGGACACATTTCGGGAATCTTCAGGAAGCATGGATCACCTTATGGA
CAAGAAGATAATCCGGAAGCCAATAGGAGGGCGACAGGGGGTCAGCGATAAGCGTCGGAAAAAACTTTAT
GATATGGTAAATACGTAGGAGGTTACGGTGCAGAGGAGGGGCCGGTAGCGAGTGATAGCGAGGGAAAGAC
GATCGCTATCGGGCCGTAAGGAGGAAATGGGAGGTTGGGGGAAGGATGCGTTGGAATGCGGAGTAGAGAA
ATTGAAGAGAGAGAGAGGACACACCTAGAGAGAAAGAAATGGATATAGAGAAAGAGAAAAAATAAGAGGA
ATACGGATACGATGGAGTGCGTTGAATGAGAGAAAAGAAAAGAAAAGGAATGATAAGAGAAGGAATGAAA
ATTGTTTTGTTTTGTTTTCAATTGCTTTCTTTTGTTTTCTTTGTCTTTGTTCTTCCTTCCCTTGTCCCGA
TGCTGTTCTTCTCACCAGCTTCCGCATGATAGCCATTTTCTTAGTTGTTGTAGGGCGTCAGGTGGCACTT
TTCGGGGAAATGTGCGCGGAACCCCTATTTGTTTATTTTTCTAAATACATTCAAATATGTATCCGCTCAT
GAGACAATAACCCTGATAAATGCTTCAATAATATTGAAAAAGGAAGAGTATGAGTATTCAACATTTCCGT
GTCGCCCTTATTCCCTTTTTTGCGGCATTTTGCCTTCCTGTTTTTGCTCACCCAGAAACGCTGGTGAAAG
TAAAAGATGCTGAAGATCAGTTGGGTGCACGAGTGGGTTACATCGAACTGGATCTCAACAGCGGTAAGAT
CCTTGAGAGTTTTCGCCCCGAAGAACGTTTTCCAATGATGAGCACTTTTAAAGTTCTGCTATGTGGCGCG
GTATTATCCCGTATTGACGCCGGGCAAGAGCAACTCGGTCGCCGCATACACTATTCTCAGAATGACTTGG
TTGAGTACTCACCAGTCACAGAAAAGCATCTTACGGATGGCATGACAGTAAGAGAATTATGCAGTGCTGC
CATAACCATGAGTGATAACACTGCGGCCAACTTACTTCTGACAACGATCGGAGGACCGAAGGAGCTAACC
GCTTTTTTGCACAACATGGGGGATCATGTAACTCGCCTTGATCGTTGGGAACCGGAGCTGAATGAAGCCA
TACCAAACGACGAGCGTGACACCACGATGCCTGTAGCAATGGCAACAACGTTGCGCAAACTATTAACTGG
CGAACTACTTACTCTAGCTTCCCGGCAACAATTAATAGACTGGATGGAGGCGGATAAAGTTGCAGGACCA
CTTCTGCGCTCGGCCCTTCCGGCTGGCTGGTTTATTGCTGATAAATCTGGAGCCGGTGAGCGTGGGTCTC
GCGGTATCATTGCAGCACTGGGGCCAGATGGTAAGCCCTCCCGTATCGTAGTTATCTACACGACGGGGAG
TCAGGCAACTATGGATGAACGAAATAGACAGATCGCTGAGATAGGTGCCTCACTGATTAAGCATTGGTAA
CTGTCAGACCAAGTTTACTCATATATACTTTAGATTGATTTAAAACTTCATTTTTAATTTAAAAGGATCT
AGGTGAAGATCCTTTTTGATAATCTCATGACCAAAATCCCTTAACGTGAGTTTTCGTTCCACTGAGCGTC
AGACCCCGTAGAAAAGATCAAAGGATCTTCTTGAGATCCTTTTTTTCTGCGCGTAATCTGCTGCTTGCAA
ACAAAAAAACCACCGCTACCAGCGGTGGTTTGTTTGCCGGATCAAGAGCTACCAACTCTTTTTCCGAAGG
TAACTGGCTTCAGCAGAGCGCAGATACCAAATACTGTTCTTCTAGTGTAGCCGTAGTTAGGCCACCACTT
CAAGAACTCTGTAGCACCGCCTACATACCTCGCTCTGCTAATCCTGTTACCAGTGGCTGCTGCCAGTGGC
GATAAGTCGTGTCTTACCGGGTTGGACTCAAGACGATAGTTACCGGATAAGGCGCAGCGGTCGGGCTGAA
CGGGGGGTTCGTGCACACAGCCCAGCTTGGAGCGAACGACCTACACCGAACTGAGATACCTACAGCGTGA
GCTATGAGAAAGCGCCACGCTTCCCGAAGGGAGAAAGGCGGACAGGTATCCGGTAAGCGGCAGGGTCGGA
ACAGGAGAGCGCACGAGGGAGCTTCCAGGGGGAAACGCCTGGTATCTTTATAGTCCTGTCGGGTTTCGCC
ACCTCTGACTTGAGCGTCGATTTTTGTGATGCTCGTCAGGGGGGCGGAGCCTATGGAAAAACGCCAGCAA
CGCGGCCTTTTTACGGTTCCTGGCCTTTTGCTGGCCTTTTGCTCACATGTTCTTTCCTGCGTTATCCCCT
GATTCTGTGGATAACCGTATTACCGCCTTTGAGTGAGCTGATACCGCTCGCCGCAGCCGAACGACCGAGC
GCAGCGAGTCAGTGAGCGAGGAAGCGGAAGAGCGCCCAATACGCAAACCGCCTCTCCCCGCGCGTTGGCC
GATTCATTAATGCAGCTGGCACGACAGGTTTCCCGACTGGAAAGCGGGCAGTGAGCGCAACGCAATTAAT
GTGAGTTAGCTCACTCATTAGGCACCCCAGGCTTTACACTTTATGCTTCCGGCTCGTATGTTGTGTGGAA
TTGTGAGCGGATAACAATTTCACACAGGAAACAGCTATGACATGATTACGAATTCGAGCTCGGTACCCCG
GGTACCTTTTGCTTATGTTGGTGGTAGTTGGCATGCGTAGACTGATGACTAGTCAGCAAGGAGCGTAGAA
CAGTCACACTCGTTATATATGTGCTTCCAAGAAAACTCAAGAATTTACCATTAGCAAACACTTTTTTGAA
ATGTTAGACATTTAAATGACGAAGGCATATAGAAGCTTTGAATAGGTGTTGTAAAGTGTTGATTTATGTG
ACGCTGAGGGTGCGCATGAAAGGAATGTTGGGTCACGATTATTAAACAGTTTGCTAGCTTGGACACTTGA
GTATTGGAAGTTGTTGAATTCTAAAAAACTTTCAGTTGATTTGAATAGTTGCTGTTGCCAAAAAACATAA
CCTGTACCGAAGAACAACACCGTTAAGTGTACGAGTTTTAGAGCTAGAAATAGCAAGTTAAAATAAGGCT
AGTCCGTTATCAACTTGAAAAAAGTGAGTGGCACCGAGTCGGTGGTGCCCTGTCACCGGATGTGCTTTCC
GGTCTGATGAGTCCGTGAGGACGAAACAGGGGTACCGTGGGGATCCTCTAGAGTCGACCTGCAGGCATGC
AAGCTTGGCACTGGCCGTCGTTTTACAACGTCGTGACTGGGAAAACCCTGGCGTTACCCAACTTAATCGC
CTTGCAGCACATCCCCCTTTCGCCAGCTGGCGTAATAGCGAAGAGGCCCGCACCGATCGCCCTTCCCAAC
AGTTGCGCAGCCTGAATGGCGAATGGCGCCTGATGCGGTATTTTCTCCTTACGCATCTGTGCGGTATTTC
ACACCGCATACCATCGCGATGAGCTTGTGATATTGACGAAACTTTTTGACATCTAATTTATTCTGTTCCA
ACACCAATGTTTATAACCAAGTTTTATCTTGTTTGTCTACATGGTATTTTACATTCATCTACATACATCT
TTCATTGGCTTTGTACATAGTTATCATTACAAGTCTAAAAAAATTCACTCTTTTCTTATTCAATGTCAAT
CCAAGAGAAAAGATTGTGGTAATGTTGTAGGAGCATGTTTAATAAATTACTATAGCAAATTACTTTTTAT
TCCCAAGGTGTTTATCTATAATAGTTAATATTTTAGTCGCTACATAAAATTTTACCAAAGAGTACTTGTA
TACTAATTCTAAATGCCTTCTGACATAAAACGCCTAGGAAAACAAACGCAAACAAGGCATCGACTTTTTC
AATAACCAACCAAAAAAATTTTACATTAGTCTTTTTTTAATGCTGAGAAAGTCTTTGCTGATATGCCTTC
CAACCAGCTTCTCTATATCTCTTGGCTTCGACAACAGGATTACGACCAGCTCCATAGACTCCACGACCAA
CAATGATGATATCGCTACCGCAGTTTACAATCACTTCTTCAGGAGTACGATATTGCTGTCCCAGCCCGTC
TCCTTTAACATCCAAGCCGATACCAGGGGACATAGTTATGTAGTCGCTTTGAAGGTTAGGAAATCGACGA
CCAGCTATAAAGCCAAAGCAAAAATCGGTATGCTTCTCAAACCATTCTAAGGTTTTCTCTGTGTAGGAAC
CAGTAGCCAAAGAGCCTTTGGAAGACATTTCAGCCAAAAGCAAGAGACCACGTCCCAAAGGTAAACCAAC
TTCTTTGAGGCCTTGTATAATACCCTCGCCTGGCACTGTATGGCAATTTGTGATATGAGCCCAAGAAGCA
ATTTTGTACACACCAGATGCATATTGTAGCTTGACGGTATTTCCAATGTCTGCGAATTTGCGATCCTCAA
AGATAAGAAAACGATGCTTTTTACCTAAGGCCACCAGTTTTTCTACCATATCCTGGTCGAAATCCTCGAC
AACGTCAATATGTGTCTTGATAACACAGACATAGGGTCCAATTTTATCTACCAATTCTAAGATTTCGGAT
TTCTTCGTCAAATCGACCGCGACTGACAAGTTGCTTTGCTTTTCTTCCATCAAAGCCAACAATTCCTTGG
CAATGGGATTTTTCATCCCCTCAGCTCTAGCTGAATAGCTTTGAAATACTCTAGCATCCATAACTTTGCT
TTTAAACCTTTAATTTCGATCCAAGCAAAAAAGAGGTTCTTGGTAGGACAATACGGTAAGAAAACACGAC
ATGTGCAGAGATGCCGACGAAGCATAGTTAAACTGGGATGGTAAAATCAATTAAGAATTTATAAAGACAA
AATTGTATAAGTCTCTAAAACATCTTAATTATACCTCACAGAACTATCTAAAATATATTCACAAAGTGCA
AACATTATCATGAAAAAGAACCATTTTAATTTAAAGCAAGGGCATTAAGGCTTATTTACAGAATTTCTTA
CTTTTGTAAAGATTATAAGGCTGATTATCTTTTTCACCATGCCAAAAATTACACAAGATAGAATGGATGT
TTGAAATTAAACGTGAGTATACAAACAAATACACTAGGTAAATCGAAACATTTTTTTCTCCATTAAGTAA
CAAATTCCTATTTAGAGAAAGAATGCTGAGTAGATTAAATAATCTATACAAACTTTTTTAACACAAATGC
ATACATATAGCCAGTGGGATTTGTAGCTAAGCTCATCGATGGCGAGTCTAACTCCTTAACCACTCGGACA
TAGTGACTTATCTGACACTCATTGTAAATTAATATATATATAGGCATTTTGTTTAGTTAAAGGTACTTAA
GTAATTAGTATAAACGAACCAATTTTATAATCAGGAAGTTAAGTGAATGGTAGCACATGTCGTAAAAATT
GTGAATTTTTATTGAATAATATTTTAAATACAAGCCTTTCTAGACTAGGTATACTCATAAACATATNNGA
GCAAAAGGATAGAGGAGATTACATTGCATCTTCTACAAATTTATTTATTGCCCTTTACTGAAAAATTAAA
TAATGAGTACTAAATGATAAAAAGCGCTCAGTACAAGAAAGATTGCAAAAATATTGCATTCTTCATGAAT
TAAAGTTGCATATAAGGCATATTGAAAGTAATAGTACTAAAACAGCAGTTAGCGAAAATTAATAGAATTA
TATTCGCAAGACAATTGTGACATTAAATTAAAAAATTGTAGAATTTTTACTATCCTCTTTAACGCCATGA
GCCTTTATAAAAAGGTTAAATTAGTTTTAACATTCTTTTTTTGAGTAAGAGTTTACAATTTATCAAAACC
TGTGTTATTATATTCATTAGTTTCAATTTATTAGCATCTAGAGAAAAATCAATTGGCAGTTACATTGTTG
GAATTTATGAAGAAAAAGAATCTACAACGGAGAATAAGTTGCTGATCGCTTTCCCTAAAATTGTATATTT
TGCTGAGCTTATTTTGACATTTCGTTGAAGTTTTCTCTAATTCGCATTCATTTTAAGTAAAACAATGAGA
AATAAAATTACAAAAAATACAAATTAAAATACAATTTTTAGCTATAATTATAGACGATGCCCTTGTATCC
CATTCTGTCTCGCTTGCCCCTACTTTTTATCTTTTATATACCATAATGAACGCTGCCGCTACTAACCATA
CCCCGATTTTACATTTCGGACTCCCAAGGACGTACAAAATAGAAAACTATAGAAAAAAATAATCAGAAAA
TAGCATGTCATCTCTTTGTAAAACGCGTTTGCAAGAAGAAAGGAAACAATGGAGAAGAGATCATCCATTT
GTATGTAAATTTTAGTAAACTTGAAGAAATCACTAACAACTTCTCTTACTTAGGGATTCTATGCAAAACC
TTGTAAATCATCTGATGGAGGACTCGATTTAATGAATTGGAAGGTTGGCCATCGATGGTATGGTGCACTC
TCAGTACAATCTGCTCTGATGCCGCATAGTTAAGCCAGCCCCGACACCCGCCAACACCCGCTGACGCGCC
CTGACGGGCTTGTCTGCTCCCGGCATCCGCTTACAGACAAGCTGTGACCGTCTCCGGGAGCTGCATGTGT
CAGAGGTTTTCACCGTCATCACCGAAACGCGCGA
Features (pLannotate 1.2.2; 23 found; start..end, strand, type, name):
     75..322     -  terminator     CYC1 terminator: S. cerevisiae CYC1; transcription terminator for CYC1
    371..4474    -  CDS            cas9: CAS9_STRP1 - Also known as csn1 From Streptococcus pyogenes serotype M1.
   4475..4493    +  misc_feature   MCS (fragment): pUC18/19 multiple cloning site
   4495..5236    -  promoter       adh1 promoter: promoter for the Schizosaccharomyces pombe adh1 gene encoding alcohol dehydrogenase
   5265..5369    +  promoter       AmpR promoter: bla
   5370..6230    +  CDS            AmpR: β-lactamase; bla; confers resistance to ampicillin, carbenicillin, and related antibiotics
   6401..6989    +  rep_origin     ori: high-copy-number ColE1/pMB1/pBR322/pUC origin of replication
   7172..7264    +  CDS            lacI (fragment): lac repressor; lacI; The lac repressor binds to the lac operator to inhibit transcription in E. coli. This inhibition can be relieved by adding lactose or isopropyl-β-D-thiogalactopyranoside (IPTG).
   7277..7298    +  protein_bind   CAP binding site: CAP binding activates transcription in the presence of cAMP. E. coli catabolite activator protein
   7313..7343    +  promoter       lac promoter: promoter for the E. coli lac operon
   7347..7369    +  protein_bind   lac operator (fragment): The lac repressor binds to the lac operator to inhibit transcription in E. coli. This inhibition can be relieved by adding lactose or isopropyl-β-D-thiogalactopyranoside (IPTG). lac repressor encoded by lacI
   7400..7418    +  misc_feature   MCS (fragment): pUC18/19 multiple cloning site
   7428..7784    +  promoter       rrk1 promoter/leader: promoter and leader RNA for the Schizosaccharomyces pombe rrk1 gene encoding the K-RNA component of RNase P (Jacobs et al., 2014)
   7889..7940    +  misc_RNA       sTRSV HHRz: hammerhead ribozyme from the tobacco ringspot virus satellite RNA (Khvorova et al., 2003)
   7949..7986    +  misc_feature   MCS (fragment): pUC18/19 multiple cloning site
   7989..8143    +  CDS            lacZα (fragment): LacZα fragment of β-galactosidase; lacZ fragment
   8149..8200    -  misc_feature   bom (fragment): basis of mobility region from pBR322
   8647..9441    -  CDS            S. pombe ura4: orotidine 5'-phosphate decarboxylase, required for uracil biosynthesis; Schizosaccharomyces pombe ura4
  10051..10834   -  rep_origin     ars1: Schizosaccharomyces pombe autonomously replicating sequence ars1
  10995..11060   +  CDS            hus5 (fragment): UBC9_SCHPO - Also known as ubc9. Experimental evidence at protein level: Swiss-Prot protein existence level 1. Catalyzes the covalent attachment of ubiquitin-like protein SUMO/Smt3 to other proteins. Required for efficient recovery from DNA damage or S-phase arrest and normal mitosis. This may be as part of a checkpoint independent recovery process. From Schizosaccharomyces pombe (strain 972 / ATCC 24843) (Fission yeast).
  11114..11179   +  CDS            hus5 (fragment): UBC9_SCHPO - Also known as ubc9. Experimental evidence at protein level: Swiss-Prot protein existence level 1. Catalyzes the covalent attachment of ubiquitin-like protein SUMO/Smt3 to other proteins. Required for efficient recovery from DNA damage or S-phase arrest and normal mitosis. This may be as part of a checkpoint independent recovery process. From Schizosaccharomyces pombe (strain 972 / ATCC 24843) (Fission yeast).
  11189..11238   -  misc_feature   bom (fragment): basis of mobility region from pBR322
  11340..1       -  CDS            rop (fragment) (across the origin): Rop protein, which maintains plasmids at low copy number; rop
