[The description below was written by a language model from this plasmid's Addgene catalogue record and pLannotate feature annotations shown in this document.]
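Description:
pYZ146 is an all-in-one CRISPR-Cas9 plasmid for the fission yeast Schizosaccharomyces pombe, built on the pYZ033 backbone (about 11.4 kb in total) by Gibson insertion of a 20-nt guide targeting the leu1 gene. It is an E. coli/S. pombe shuttle vector. In bacteria it replicates at high copy from a ColE1/pUC-type origin and is selected through the β-lactamase (AmpR) gene. In fission yeast it is maintained episomally by the ars1 autonomously replicating sequence and selected by the S. pombe ura4 marker, which complements uracil auxotrophy. Several short annotated fragments (lacI, lacZα, bom, rop, hus5, and pieces of the pUC multiple cloning site) appear to be remnants of the parental cloning vectors or sequence flanking the yeast elements rather than functional parts.

The payload consists of two expression units. Streptococcus pyogenes Cas9 is driven by the S. pombe adh1 promoter and terminated by the S. cerevisiae CYC1 terminator. The guide RNA is expressed from the rrk1 promoter and leader, which belong to the gene for the K-RNA component of RNase P. A hammerhead ribozyme from the tobacco ringspot virus satellite RNA lies downstream. In this arrangement the leader is removed from the 5' end and the ribozyme self-cleaves at the 3' end, releasing a guide RNA with defined ends. The spacer and scaffold are not themselves annotated in the feature table, but presumably lie in the gap between the rrk1 leader and the ribozyme. According to the record, the plasmid directs Cas9 cleavage at leu1 to delete that gene, as part of a toolbox for making designer selectable-marker deletions in S. pombe strains. No repair template is recorded on the plasmid.
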