Addgene plasmid #98406: pYZ146
Purpose: Cas9-gRNA leu1 plasmid for leu1 deletion in S. pombe
Depositing lab: Jef Boeke. Depositing organization: NYU Grossman School of Medicine. Publication: Construction of Designer Selectable Marker Deletions with CRISPR-Cas9 Toolbox in Schizosaccharomyces pombe and Optimized Design of Common Entry Vectors. Zhao Y, Boeke JD. G3 (Bethesda). 2018 Jan 10. pii: g3.117.300363. doi: 10.1534/g3.117.300363. PubMed 29321167.
Backbone
  Vector backbone: pYZ033
  Backbone size w/o insert (bp): 11350
  Total vector size (bp): 11370
  Vector type: CRISPR
  Selectable markers: Spura4
Growth in bacteria
  Bacterial resistance: Ampicillin, 100 μg/mL
  Growth temperature: 37°C
  Growth strain: DH5alpha
  Copy number: High Copy
Gene/Insert
  Gene/Insert name: gRNA targeting Sp.leu1
  gRNA/shRNA sequence: Sp.leu1 (CAACACCGTTAAGTGTACGA)
  Species: S. pombe (fission yeast)
  Entrez Gene: leu1 (a.k.a. SPBC1A4.02c)
  Cloning method: Gibson Cloning
  Sequencing primers: 5′ M13F; 3′ M13R
Terms and licenses: Academic/Nonprofit Terms; Industry Terms: Not Available to Industry
How to cite: pYZ146 was a gift from Jef Boeke (Addgene plasmid # 98406 ; http://n2t.net/addgene:98406 ; RRID:Addgene_98406)
