LOCUS       Exported 11370 bp ds-DNA circular SYN 03-JAN-2017
DEFINITION  pMZ374 sequence 11384 bps.
ACCESSION   .
VERSION     .
KEYWORDS    SnapGene DNA
SOURCE      synthetic DNA construct
  ORGANISM  synthetic DNA construct
REFERENCE   1 (bases 1 to 11370)
  AUTHORS   .
  TITLE     Direct Submission
  JOURNAL   Exported Friday, Jun 2, 2017 from SnapGene 3.3.4
            http://www.snapgene.com
FEATURES             Location/Qualifiers
     source          1..11370
                     /organism="synthetic DNA construct"
                     /mol_type="other DNA"
     terminator      75..322
                     /gene="S. cerevisiae CYC1"
                     /label=CYC1 terminator
                     /note="transcription terminator for CYC1"
     CDS             complement(338..358)
                     /codon_start=1
                     /product="nuclear localization signal of SV40 large T
                     antigen"
                     /label=SV40 NLS
                     /translation="PKKKRKV"
     CDS             complement(371..4474)
                     /codon_start=1
                     /product="Cas9 (Csn1) endonuclease from the Streptococcus
                     pyogenes Type II CRISPR/Cas system"
                     /label=Cas9
                     /note="generates RNA-guided double strand breaks in DNA"
                     /translation="MDKKYSIGLDIGTNSVGWAVITDEYKVPSKKFKVLGNTDRHSIKK
                     NLIGALLFDSGETAEATRLKRTARRRYTRRKNRICYLQEIFSNEMAKVDDSFFHRLEES
                     FLVEEDKKHERHPIFGNIVDEVAYHEKYPTIYHLRKKLVDSTDKADLRLIYLALAHMIK
                     FRGHFLIEGDLNPDNSDVDKLFIQLVQTYNQLFEENPINASGVDAKAILSARLSKSRRL
                     ENLIAQLPGEKKNGLFGNLIALSLGLTPNFKSNFDLAEDAKLQLSKDTYDDDLDNLLAQ
                     IGDQYADLFLAAKNLSDAILLSDILRVNTEITKAPLSASMIKRYDEHHQDLTLLKALVR
                     QQLPEKYKEIFFDQSKNGYAGYIDGGASQEEFYKFIKPILEKMDGTEELLVKLNREDLL
                     RKQRTFDNGSIPHQIHLGELHAILRRQEDFYPFLKDNREKIEKILTFRIPYYVGPLARG
                     NSRFAWMTRKSEETITPWNFEEVVDKGASAQSFIERMTNFDKNLPNEKVLPKHSLLYEY
                     FTVYNELTKVKYVTEGMRKPAFLSGEQKKAIVDLLFKTNRKVTVKQLKEDYFKKIECFD
                     SVEISGVEDRFNASLGTYHDLLKIIKDKDFLDNEENEDILEDIVLTLTLFEDREMIEER
                     LKTYAHLFDDKVMKQLKRRRYTGWGRLSRKLINGIRDKQSGKTILDFLKSDGFANRNFM
                     QLIHDDSLTFKEDIQKAQVSGQGDSLHEHIANLAGSPAIKKGILQTVKVVDELVKVMGR
                     HKPENIVIEMARENQTTQKGQKNSRERMKRIEEGIKELGSQILKEHPVENTQLQNEKLY
                     LYYLQNGRDMYVDQELDINRLSDYDVDHIVPQSFLKDDSIDNKVLTRSDKNRGKSDNVP
                     SEEVVKKMKNYWRQLLNAKLITQRKFDNLTKAERGGLSELDKAGFIKRQLVETRQITKH
                     VAQILDSRMNTKYDENDKLIREVKVITLKSKLVSDFRKDFQFYKVREINNYHHAHDAYL
                     NAVVGTALIKKYPKLESEFVYGDYKVYDVRKMIAKSEQEIGKATAKYFFYSNIMNFFKT
                     EITLANGEIRKRPLIETNGETGEIVWDKGRDFATVRKVLSMPQVNIVKKTEVQTGGFSK
                     ESILPKRNSDKLIARKKDWDPKKYGGFDSPTVAYSVLVVAKVEKGKSKKLKSVKELLGI
                     TIMERSSFEKNPIDFLEAKGYKEVKKDLIIKLPKYSLFELENGRKRMLASAGELQKGNE
                     LALPSKYVNFLYLASHYEKLKGSPEDNEQKQLFVEQHKHYLDEIIEQISEFSKRVILAD
                     ANLDKVLSAYNKHRDKPIREQAENIIHLFTLTNLGAPAAFKYFDTTIDRKRYTSTKEVL
                     DATLIHQSITGLYETRIDLSQLGGD"
     promoter        5265..5369
                     /gene="bla"
                     /label=AmpR promoter
     CDS             5370..6230
                     /codon_start=1
                     /gene="bla"
                     /product="beta-lactamase"
                     /label=AmpR
                     /note="confers resistance to ampicillin, carbenicillin, and
                     related antibiotics"
                     /translation="MSIQHFRVALIPFFAAFCLPVFAHPETLVKVKDAEDQLGARVGYI
                     ELDLNSGKILESFRPEERFPMMSTFKVLLCGAVLSRIDAGQEQLGRRIHYSQNDLVEYS
                     PVTEKHLTDGMTVRELCSAAITMSDNTAANLLLTTIGGPKELTAFLHNMGDHVTRLDRW
                     EPELNEAIPNDERDTTMPVAMATTLRKLLTGELLTLASRQQLIDWMEADKVAGPLLRSA
                     LPAGWFIADKSGAGERGSRGIIAALGPDGKPSRIVVIYTTGSQATMDERNRQIAEIGAS
                     LIKHW"
     rep_origin      6401..6989
                     /direction=RIGHT
                     /label=ori
                     /note="high-copy-number ColE1/pMB1/pBR322/pUC origin of
                     replication"
     protein_bind    7277..7298
                     /label=CAP binding site
                     /bound_moiety="E. coli catabolite activator protein"
                     /note="CAP binding activates transcription in the presence
                     of cAMP."
     promoter        7313..7343
                     /label=lac promoter
                     /note="promoter for the E. coli lac operon"
     protein_bind    7351..7367
                     /label=lac operator
                     /bound_moiety="lac repressor encoded by lacI"
                     /note="The lac repressor binds to the lac operator to
                     inhibit transcription in E. coli. This inhibition can be
                     relieved by adding lactose or
                     isopropyl-beta-D-thiogalactopyranoside (IPTG)."
     primer_bind     7375..7391
                     /label=M13 rev
                     /note="common sequencing primer, one of multiple similar
                     variants"
     misc_feature    7428..7784
                     /label=rrk1 gene -1 to -358
     misc_feature    7765..7784
                     /label=20bp
     misc_feature    7785..7804
                     /label=gRNA
     misc_feature    7805..7842
                     /label=sgRNA Cassette
     misc_feature    7805..7824
                     /label=20bp
     primer_bind     complement(7990..8006)
                     /label=M13 fwd
                     /note="common sequencing primer, one of multiple similar
                     variants"
     CDS             complement(8647..9441)
                     /codon_start=1
                     /gene="Schizosaccharomyces pombe ura4"
                     /product="orotidine 5'-phosphate decarboxylase, required
                     for uracil biosynthesis"
                     /label=S. pombe ura4
                     /translation="MDARVFQSYSARAEGMKNPIAKELLALMEEKQSNLSVAVDLTKKS
                     EILELVDKIGPYVCVIKTHIDVVEDFDQDMVEKLVALGKKHRFLIFEDRKFADIGNTVK
                     LQYASGVYKIASWAHITNCHTVPGEGIIQGLKEVGLPLGRGLLLLAEMSSKGSLATGSY
                     TEKTLEWFEKHTDFCFGFIAGRRFPNLQSDYITMSPGIGLDVKGDGLGQQYRTPEEVIV
                     NCGSDIIIVGRGVYGAGRNPVVEAKRYREAGWKAYQQRLSQH"
     rep_origin      10051..10832
                     /label=ars1
                     /note="Schizosaccharomyces pombe autonomously replicating
                     sequence ars1"
ORIGIN
        1 gacgaaaggg cctcgtgata cgcctatttt tataggttaa tgtcatgata ataatggttt
       61 cttagacggg gatcgcaaat taaagccttc gagcgtccca aaaccttctc aagcaaggtt
      121 ttcagtataa tgttacatgc gtacacgcgt ctgtacagaa aaaaaagaaa aatttgaaat
      181 ataaataacg ttcttaatac taacataact ataaaaaaat aaatagggac ctagacttca
      241 ggttgtctaa ctccttcctt ttcggttaga gcggatgtgg ggggagggcg tgaatgtaag
      301 cgtgacataa ctaattacat gactcgagaa gagatcacac cttcctcttc ttcttggggt
      361 cagccctgct gtctccaccg agctgagaga ggtcgattct tgtttcatag agccccgtaa
      421 ttgactgatg aatcagtgtg gcgtccagga cctcctttgt agaggtgtac cgctttctgt
      481 ctatggtggt gtcgaagtac ttgaaggctg caggcgcgcc caagttggtc agagtaaaca
      541 agtggataat gttttctgcc tgctccctga tgggcttatc cctgtgctta ttgtaagcag
      601 aaagcacctt atcgaggtta gcgtcggcga ggatcactct tttggagaat tcgcttattt
      661 gctcgatgat ctcatcaagg tagtgtttgt gttgttccac gaacagctgc ttctgctcat
      721 tatcttcggg agaccctttg agcttttcat agtggctggc cagatacaag aaattaacgt
      781 atttagaggg cagtgccagc tcgttacctt tctgcagctc gcccgcacta gcgagcattc
      841 gtttccggcc gttttcaagc tcaaagagag agtacttggg aagcttaatg atgaggtctt
      901 ttttgacctc tttatatcct ttcgcctcga gaaagtcgat ggggtttttt tcgaagcttg
      961 atcgctccat gattgtgatg cccagcagtt ccttgacgct tttgagtttt ttagacttcc
     1021 ctttctccac tttggccaca accagtacac tgtaagcgac tgtaggagaa tcgaatccgc
     1081 cgtatttctt ggggtcccaa tcttttttgc gtgcgatcag cttgtcgctg ttccttttcg
     1141 ggaggatact ttccttggag aagcctccgg tctgtacttc ggtcttttta acgatgttca
     1201 cctgcggcat ggacaggacc ttccggactg tcgcgaaatc cctacccttg tcccacacga
     1261 tttctcctgt ttctccgttt gtttcgataa gtggtcgctt ccgaatctct ccattggcca
     1321 gtgtaatctc ggtcttgaaa aaattcataa tattgctgta aaagaagtac ttagcggtgg
     1381 ccttgcctat ttcctgctca gactttgcga tcattttcct aacatcgtac actttatagt
     1441 ctccgtaaac aaattcagat tcaagcttgg gatatttttt gataagtgca gtgcctacca
     1501 ctgcattcag gtaggcatca tgcgcatggt ggtaattgtt gatctctctc accttataaa
     1561 actgaaagtc ctttctgaaa tctgagacca gcttagactt cagagtaata actttcacct
     1621 ctcgaatcag tttgtcattt tcatcgtact tggtgttcat gcgtgaatcg agaatttggg
     1681 ccacgtgctt ggtgatctgg cgtgtctcaa caagctgcct tttgatgaag ccggctttat
     1741 ccaactcaga caggccacct cgttcagcct tagtcagatt atcgaacttc cgttgtgtga
     1801 tcagtttggc gttcagcagc tgccgccaat aatttttcat tttcttgaca acttcttctg
     1861 aggggacgtt atcactcttc cctctatttt tatcggatct tgtcaacact ttattatcaa
     1921 tagaatcatc tttgagaaaa gactggggca cgatatgatc cacgtcgtag tcggagagcc
     1981 gattgatgtc cagttcctga tccacgtaca tgtccctgcc gttctgcagg tagtacaggt
     2041 agagcttctc attctgaagc tgggtgtttt caactgggtg ttccttaagg atttgggacc
     2101 ccagttcttt tataccctct tcaatcctct tcatcctttc cctactgttc ttctgtccct
     2161 tctgggtagt ttggttctct cgggccatct cgataacgat attctcgggc ttatgccttc
     2221 ccattacttt gacgagttca tccacgacct taacggtctg cagtattccc tttttgatag
     2281 ctgggctacc tgcaagatta gcgatgtgct cgtgaagact gtccccctgg ccagaaactt
     2341 gtgctttctg gatgtcctcc ttaaaggtga gagagtcatc atggatcaac tgcatgaagt
     2401 tccggttggc aaatccatcg gacttaagaa aatccaggat tgtctttcca gactgcttat
     2461 ctcggatccc attgatcagt tttcttgaca gccgccccca tcctgtatat cggcgcctct
     2521 tgagctgttt catgactttg tcgtcgaaga gatgagcgta agttttcaag cgttcttcaa
     2581 tcatctccct atcttcaaac aacgtaaggg tgaggacaat gtcctcaaga atgtcctcgt
     2641 tctcctcatt gtccaggaag tccttgtctt taatgatttt caggagatcg tgatacgttc
     2701 ccagggatgc gttgaagcga tcctccactc cgctgatttc aacagagtcg aaacattcaa
     2761 tctttttgaa atagtcttct ttgagctgtt tcacggtaac tttccggttc gtcttgaaga
     2821 ggaggtccac gatagctttc ttctgctctc cagacaggaa tgctggcttt ctcatccctt
     2881 ctgtgacgta tttgaccttg gtgagctcgt tataaactgt gaagtactcg tacagcagag
     2941 agtgtttagg aagcaccttt tcgttaggca gatttttatc aaagttagtc atcctttcga
     3001 tgaaggactg ggcagaggcc cccttatcca cgacttcctc gaagttccag ggagtgatgg
     3061 tctcttctga tttgcgagtc atccacgcga atctggaatt tccccgggcg agggggccta
     3121 catagtaggg tatccgaaat gtgaggattt tctcaatctt ttccctgtta tctttcaaaa
     3181 aggggtagaa atcctcttgc cgcctgagga tagcgtgcag ttcgcccagg tgaatctggt
     3241 gggggatgct tccattgtcg aaagtgcgct gtttgcgcaa cagatcttct ctgttaagct
     3301 ttaccagcag ctcctcggtg ccgtccattt tttccaagat gggcttaata aatttgtaaa
     3361 attcctcctg gcttgctccg ccgtcaatgt atccggcgta gccattttta gactgatcga
     3421 agaaaatttc cttgtacttc tcaggcagtt gctgtctgac aagggccttc agcaaagtca
     3481 agtcttggtg gtgctcatca tagcgcttga tcatactagc gctcagcgga gctttggtga
     3541 tctccgtgtt cactcgcaga atatcactca gcagaatggc gtctgacagg ttctttgccg
     3601 ccaaaaaaag gtctgcgtac tggtcgccga tctgggccag cagattgtcg agatcatcat
     3661 cgtaggtgtc tttgctcagt tgaagcttgg catcttcggc caggtcgaag ttagatttaa
     3721 agttgggggt cagcccgagt gacagggcga taagattacc aaacaggccg ttcttcttct
     3781 ccccagggag ctgtgcgatg aggttttcga gccgccggga tttggacagc ctagcgctca
     3841 ggattgcttt ggcgtcaact ccggatgcgt tgatcgggtt ctcttcgaaa agctgattgt
     3901 aagtctgaac cagttggata aagagtttgt cgacatcgct gttgtctggg ttcaggtccc
     3961 cctcgatgag gaagtgtccc cgaaatttga tcatatgcgc cagcgcgaga tagatcaacc
     4021 gcaagtcagc cttatcagta ctgtctacaa gcttcttcct cagatgatat atggttgggt
     4081 acttttcatg gtacgccacc tcgtccacga tattgccaaa gattgggtgg cgctcgtgct
     4141 ttttatcctc ctccaccaaa aaggactcct ccagcctatg gaagaaagag tcatccacct
     4201 tagccatctc attactaaag atctcctgca ggtagcagat ccgattcttt ctgcgggtat
     4261 atctgcgccg tgctgttctt ttgagccgcg tggcttcggc cgtctccccg gagtcgaaca
     4321 ggagggcgcc aatgaggttc ttctttatgc tgtggcgatc ggtattgccc agaactttga
     4381 attttttgct cggcaccttg tactcgtccg taatgacggc ccaaccgacg ctgtttgtgc
     4441 cgatatcgag cccaatggag tacttcttgt ccatctctag agtcgacctg cagcaattct
     4501 cttgcttaaa gaaaagcgaa ggcacctgtc caccacccac tatttatacc atgggaggcg
     4561 tcaaaccgag tttttgcgaa aggattatcg cacctctccc caagtaacat cggcaaagca
     4621 aaaacggagc ggaagaccaa tgagacgcgg aaggggagcg ccgaatgagg aaagcgagag
     4681 agaaagaagt ggatggaatg attccccgcc aaagtggaca catttcggga atcttcagga
     4741 agcatggatc accttatgga caagaagata atccggaagc caataggagg gcgacagggg
     4801 gtcagcgata agcgtcggaa aaaactttat gatatggtaa atacgtagga ggttacggtg
     4861 cagaggaggg gccggtagcg agtgatagcg agggaaagac gatcgctatc gggccgtaag
     4921 gaggaaatgg gaggttgggg gaaggatgcg ttggaatgcg gagtagagaa attgaagaga
     4981 gagagaggac acacctagag agaaagaaat ggatatagag aaagagaaaa aataagagga
     5041 atacggatac gatggagtgc gttgaatgag agaaaagaaa agaaaaggaa tgataagaga
     5101 aggaatgaaa attgttttgt tttgttttca attgctttct tttgttttct ttgtctttgt
     5161 tcttccttcc cttgtcccga tgctgttctt ctcaccagct tccgcatgat agccattttc
     5221 ttagttgttg tagggcgtca ggtggcactt ttcggggaaa tgtgcgcgga acccctattt
     5281 gtttattttt ctaaatacat tcaaatatgt atccgctcat gagacaataa ccctgataaa
     5341 tgcttcaata atattgaaaa aggaagagta tgagtattca acatttccgt gtcgccctta
     5401 ttcccttttt tgcggcattt tgccttcctg tttttgctca cccagaaacg ctggtgaaag
     5461 taaaagatgc tgaagatcag ttgggtgcac gagtgggtta catcgaactg gatctcaaca
     5521 gcggtaagat ccttgagagt tttcgccccg aagaacgttt tccaatgatg agcactttta
     5581 aagttctgct atgtggcgcg gtattatccc gtattgacgc cgggcaagag caactcggtc
     5641 gccgcataca ctattctcag aatgacttgg ttgagtactc accagtcaca gaaaagcatc
     5701 ttacggatgg catgacagta agagaattat gcagtgctgc cataaccatg agtgataaca
     5761 ctgcggccaa cttacttctg acaacgatcg gaggaccgaa ggagctaacc gcttttttgc
     5821 acaacatggg ggatcatgta actcgccttg atcgttggga accggagctg aatgaagcca
     5881 taccaaacga cgagcgtgac accacgatgc ctgtagcaat ggcaacaacg ttgcgcaaac
     5941 tattaactgg cgaactactt actctagctt cccggcaaca attaatagac tggatggagg
     6001 cggataaagt tgcaggacca cttctgcgct cggcccttcc ggctggctgg tttattgctg
     6061 ataaatctgg agccggtgag cgtgggtctc gcggtatcat tgcagcactg gggccagatg
     6121 gtaagccctc ccgtatcgta gttatctaca cgacggggag tcaggcaact atggatgaac
     6181 gaaatagaca gatcgctgag ataggtgcct cactgattaa gcattggtaa ctgtcagacc
     6241 aagtttactc atatatactt tagattgatt taaaacttca tttttaattt aaaaggatct
     6301 aggtgaagat cctttttgat aatctcatga ccaaaatccc ttaacgtgag ttttcgttcc
     6361 actgagcgtc agaccccgta gaaaagatca aaggatcttc ttgagatcct ttttttctgc
     6421 gcgtaatctg ctgcttgcaa acaaaaaaac caccgctacc agcggtggtt tgtttgccgg
     6481 atcaagagct accaactctt tttccgaagg taactggctt cagcagagcg cagataccaa
     6541 atactgttct tctagtgtag ccgtagttag gccaccactt caagaactct gtagcaccgc
     6601 ctacatacct cgctctgcta atcctgttac cagtggctgc tgccagtggc gataagtcgt
     6661 gtcttaccgg gttggactca agacgatagt taccggataa ggcgcagcgg tcgggctgaa
     6721 cggggggttc gtgcacacag cccagcttgg agcgaacgac ctacaccgaa ctgagatacc
     6781 tacagcgtga gctatgagaa agcgccacgc ttcccgaagg gagaaaggcg gacaggtatc
     6841 cggtaagcgg cagggtcgga acaggagagc gcacgaggga gcttccaggg ggaaacgcct
     6901 ggtatcttta tagtcctgtc gggtttcgcc acctctgact tgagcgtcga tttttgtgat
     6961 gctcgtcagg ggggcggagc ctatggaaaa acgccagcaa cgcggccttt ttacggttcc
     7021 tggccttttg ctggcctttt gctcacatgt tctttcctgc gttatcccct gattctgtgg
     7081 ataaccgtat taccgccttt gagtgagctg ataccgctcg ccgcagccga acgaccgagc
     7141 gcagcgagtc agtgagcgag gaagcggaag agcgcccaat acgcaaaccg cctctccccg
     7201 cgcgttggcc gattcattaa tgcagctggc acgacaggtt tcccgactgg aaagcgggca
     7261 gtgagcgcaa cgcaattaat gtgagttagc tcactcatta ggcaccccag gctttacact
     7321 ttatgcttcc ggctcgtatg ttgtgtggaa ttgtgagcgg ataacaattt cacacaggaa
     7381 acagctatga catgattacg aattcgagct cggtaccccg ggtacctttt gcttatgttg
     7441 gtggtagttg gcatgcgtag actgatgact agtcagcaag gagcgtagaa cagtcacact
     7501 cgttatatat gtgcttccaa gaaaactcaa gaatttacca ttagcaaaca cttttttgaa
     7561 atgttagaca tttaaatgac gaaggcatat agaagctttg aataggtgtt gtaaagtgtt
     7621 gatttatgtg acgctgaggg tgcgcatgaa aggaatgttg ggtcacgatt attaaacagt
     7681 ttgctagctt ggacacttga gtattggaag ttgttgaatt ctaaaaaact ttcagttgat
     7741 ttgaatagtt gctgttgcca aaaaacataa cctgtaccga agaacaacac cgttaagtgt
     7801 acgagtttta gagctagaaa tagcaagtta aaataaggct agtccgttat caacttgaaa
     7861 aaagtgagtg gcaccgagtc ggtggtgccc tgtcaccgga tgtgctttcc ggtctgatga
     7921 gtccgtgagg acgaaacagg ggtaccgtgg ggatcctcta gagtcgacct gcaggcatgc
     7981 aagcttggca ctggccgtcg ttttacaacg tcgtgactgg gaaaaccctg gcgttaccca
     8041 acttaatcgc cttgcagcac atcccccttt cgccagctgg cgtaatagcg aagaggcccg
     8101 caccgatcgc ccttcccaac agttgcgcag cctgaatggc gaatggcgcc tgatgcggta
     8161 ttttctcctt acgcatctgt gcggtatttc acaccgcata ccatcgcgat gagcttgtga
     8221 tattgacgaa actttttgac atctaattta ttctgttcca acaccaatgt ttataaccaa
     8281 gttttatctt gtttgtctac atggtatttt acattcatct acatacatct ttcattggct
     8341 ttgtacatag ttatcattac aagtctaaaa aaattcactc ttttcttatt caatgtcaat
     8401 ccaagagaaa agattgtggt aatgttgtag gagcatgttt aataaattac tatagcaaat
     8461 tactttttat tcccaaggtg tttatctata atagttaata ttttagtcgc tacataaaat
     8521 tttaccaaag agtacttgta tactaattct aaatgccttc tgacataaaa cgcctaggaa
     8581 aacaaacgca aacaaggcat cgactttttc aataaccaac caaaaaaatt ttacattagt
     8641 ctttttttaa tgctgagaaa gtctttgctg atatgccttc caaccagctt ctctatatct
     8701 cttggcttcg acaacaggat tacgaccagc tccatagact ccacgaccaa caatgatgat
     8761 atcgctaccg cagtttacaa tcacttcttc aggagtacga tattgctgtc ccagcccgtc
     8821 tcctttaaca tccaagccga taccagggga catagttatg tagtcgcttt gaaggttagg
     8881 aaatcgacga ccagctataa agccaaagca aaaatcggta tgcttctcaa accattctaa
     8941 ggttttctct gtgtaggaac cagtagccaa agagcctttg gaagacattt cagccaaaag
     9001 caagagacca cgtcccaaag gtaaaccaac ttctttgagg ccttgtataa taccctcgcc
     9061 tggcactgta tggcaatttg tgatatgagc ccaagaagca attttgtaca caccagatgc
     9121 atattgtagc ttgacggtat ttccaatgtc tgcgaatttg cgatcctcaa agataagaaa
     9181 acgatgcttt ttacctaagg ccaccagttt ttctaccata tcctggtcga aatcctcgac
     9241 aacgtcaata tgtgtcttga taacacagac atagggtcca attttatcta ccaattctaa
     9301 gatttcggat ttcttcgtca aatcgaccgc gactgacaag ttgctttgct tttcttccat
     9361 caaagccaac aattccttgg caatgggatt tttcatcccc tcagctctag ctgaatagct
     9421 ttgaaatact ctagcatcca taactttgct tttaaacctt taatttcgat ccaagcaaaa
     9481 aagaggttct tggtaggaca atacggtaag aaaacacgac atgtgcagag atgccgacga
     9541 agcatagtta aactgggatg gtaaaatcaa ttaagaattt ataaagacaa aattgtataa
     9601 gtctctaaaa catcttaatt atacctcaca gaactatcta aaatatattc acaaagtgca
     9661 aacattatca tgaaaaagaa ccattttaat ttaaagcaag ggcattaagg cttatttaca
     9721 gaatttctta cttttgtaaa gattataagg ctgattatct ttttcaccat gccaaaaatt
     9781 acacaagata gaatggatgt ttgaaattaa acgtgagtat acaaacaaat acactaggta
     9841 aatcgaaaca tttttttctc cattaagtaa caaattccta tttagagaaa gaatgctgag
     9901 tagattaaat aatctataca aactttttta acacaaatgc atacatatag ccagtgggat
     9961 ttgtagctaa gctcatcgat ggcgagtcta actccttaac cactcggaca tagtgactta
    10021 tctgacactc attgtaaatt aatatatata taggcatttt gtttagttaa aggtacttaa
    10081 gtaattagta taaacgaacc aattttataa tcaggaagtt aagtgaatgg tagcacatgt
    10141 cgtaaaaatt gtgaattttt attgaataat attttaaata caagcctttc tagactaggt
    10201 atactcataa acatatgagc aaaaggatag aggagattac attgcatctt ctacaaattt
    10261 atttattgcc ctttactgaa aaattaaata atgagtacta aatgataaaa agcgctcagt
    10321 acaagaaaga ttgcaaaaat attgcattct tcatgaatta aagttgcata taaggcatat
    10381 tgaaagtaat agtactaaaa cagcagttag cgaaaattaa tagaattata ttcgcaagac
    10441 aattgtgaca ttaaattaaa aaattgtaga atttttacta tcctctttaa cgccatgagc
    10501 ctttataaaa aggttaaatt agttttaaca ttcttttttt gagtaagagt ttacaattta
    10561 tcaaaacctg tgttattata ttcattagtt tcaatttatt agcatctaga gaaaaatcaa
    10621 ttggcagtta cattgttgga atttatgaag aaaaagaatc tacaacggag aataagttgc
    10681 tgatcgcttt ccctaaaatt gtatattttg ctgagcttat tttgacattt cgttgaagtt
    10741 ttctctaatt cgcattcatt ttaagtaaaa caatgagaaa taaaattaca aaaaatacaa
    10801 attaaaatac aatttttagc tataattata gacgatgccc ttgtatccca ttctgtctcg
    10861 cttgccccta ctttttatct tttatatacc ataatgaacg ctgccgctac taaccatacc
    10921 ccgattttac atttcggact cccaaggacg tacaaaatag aaaactatag aaaaaaataa
    10981 tcagaaaata gcatgtcatc tctttgtaaa acgcgtttgc aagaagaaag gaaacaatgg
    11041 agaagagatc atccatttgt atgtaaattt tagtaaactt gaagaaatca ctaacaactt
    11101 ctcttactta gggattctat gcaaaacctt gtaaatcatc tgatggagga ctcgatttaa
    11161 tgaattggaa ggttggccat cgattatggt gcactctcag tacaatctgc tctgatgccg
    11221 catagttaag ccagccccga cacccgccaa cacccgctga cgcgccctga cgggcttgtc
    11281 tgctcccggc atccgcttac agacaagctg tgaccgtctc cgggagctgc atgtgtcaga
    11341 ggttttcacc gtcatcaccg aaacgcgcga
//
